Addgene plasmid #16033: pRK5 DN-Fyn
Depositing lab: Filippo Giancotti. Publication: EGF-R signaling through Fyn kinase disrupts the function of integrin alpha6beta4 at hemidesmosomes: role in epithelial cell migration and carcinoma invasion. Mariotti A, Kedeshian PA, Dans M, Curatola AM, Gagnoux-Palacios L, Giancotti FG. J Cell Biol. 2001 Oct 29. 155(3):447-58. 10.1083/jcb.200105017 PubMed 11684709.
Backbone
  Vector backbone: pRK5
  Backbone size w/o insert (bp): 4700
  Vector type: Mammalian Expression
Growth in bacteria
  Bacterial resistance: Ampicillin, 100 μg/mL
  Growth temperature: 37°C
  Growth strain: DH5alpha
  Copy number: High Copy
Gene/Insert
  Gene/Insert name: c-Fyn (alt name: Fyn)
  Species: H. sapiens (human)
  Insert size (bp): 1700
  Mutation: Dominant negative: K299M
  Entrez Gene: FYN (a.k.a. SLK, SYN, p59-FYN)
  Cloning method: Restriction Enzyme; 5′ cloning site BamHI (not destroyed); 3′ cloning site HindIII (not destroyed)
  Sequencing primers: 5′ SP6
Terms and licenses: Academic/Nonprofit Terms; Industry Terms: Not Available to Industry
How to cite: pRK5 DN-Fyn was a gift from Filippo Giancotti (Addgene plasmid # 16033 ; http://n2t.net/addgene:16033 ; RRID:Addgene_16033)
