[The description below was written by a language model from this plasmid's Addgene catalogue record.]
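Description:
pRK5 DN-Fyn is a mammalian expression plasmid built on the pRK5 backbone (about 4.7 kb without insert) and carrying a roughly 1.7 kb human c-Fyn (FYN, p59-Fyn) cDNA. The insert was placed between BamHI and HindIII sites by restriction cloning, and both sites remain intact, so the coding sequence can be excised or transferred. In bacteria the plasmid is maintained at high copy number under ampicillin selection. The record does not list the promoter, polyadenylation signal or origin of replication, and no feature table is provided. pRK5 vectors are generally known as CMV promoter-driven transient expression plasmids, but this is not stated here. An SP6 primer is listed for sequencing from the 5′ end of the insert, which implies an SP6 promoter site upstream of the cloning region. No epitope tag, reporter or mammalian selection marker is recorded.

The defining feature of the payload is the K299M substitution, annotated as a dominant-negative mutation. This lysine lies in the ATP-binding region of the Src-family kinase domain, and replacing it with methionine is a standard way to abolish catalytic activity while leaving the SH2, SH3 and other interaction surfaces intact. The overexpressed protein can therefore compete with endogenous Fyn for partners and substrates without phosphorylating them. The associated publication examines EGF receptor signalling through Fyn and its effect on integrin α6β4 at hemidesmosomes during epithelial cell migration and carcinoma invasion. This is consistent with using the construct in transfected mammalian cells to interfere with Fyn-dependent signalling and test whether Fyn kinase activity is required for a given response.
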