>Addgene plasmid #16033 | pRK5 DN-Fyn | addgene partial sequence | sequence record 22395 | SP6 5'-ATTTAGGTGACACTATAG-3'
GGTGTCCACTCCCAGGTCCAACTGCACCTCGGTTCTATCGCGATTGAATTCCCCGGGGATCCTCTAGCGC
GTGACGGATCGTTGGCGGAAATTTTGGAATTTAGACCATGGGCTGTGTGCAATGTAAGGATAAAGAAGCA
ACAAAACTGACGGAGGAGAGGGACGGCAGCCTGAACCAGAGCTCTGGGTACCGCTATGGCACAGACCCCA
CCCCTCAGCACTACCCCAGCTTCGGTGTGACCTCCATCCCCAACTACAACAACTTCCACGCAGCCGGGGG
CCAAGGACTCACCGTCTTTGGAGGTGTGAACTCTTCGTCTCATACGGGGACCTTGCGTACGAGAGGAGGA
ACAGGAGTGACACTCTTTGTGGCCCTTTATGACTATGAAGCACGGACAGAAGATGACCTGAGTTTTCACA
AAGGAGAAAAATTTCAAATATTGAACAGCTCGGAAGGAGATTGGTGGGAAGCCCGCTCCTTGACAACTGG
AGAGACAGGTTACATTCCCAGCAATTATGTGGCTCCAGTTGACTCTATCCAGGCAGAAGAGTGGTACTTT
GGAAAACTTGGCCGAAAAGATGCTGAGCGACAGCTATTGTCCTTTGGAAACCCAAGAGGTACCTTTCTTA
TCCGCGAGAGTGAAACCACCAAAGGTGCCTATTCACTTTCTATCCGTGATTGGGATGATATGAAAGGAGA
CCATGTCAAACATTATAAAATTCGCAAACTTGACAATGGTGGATACTACATTAC
